Addgene plasmid #76393: JAK1 gRNA (BRDN0001144778)
Purpose: 3rd generation lentiviral gRNA plasmid targeting human JAK1
Depositing lab: John Doench & David Root. Depositing organization: Broad Institute. Publication: Optimized sgRNA design to maximize activity and minimize off-target effects of CRISPR-Cas9. Doench JG, Fusi N, Sullender M, Hegde M, Vaimberg EW, Donovan KF, Smith I, Tothova Z, Wilen C, Orchard R, Virgin HW, Listgarten J, Root DE. Nat Biotechnol. 2016 Jan 18. doi: 10.1038/nbt.3437. PubMed 26780180.
Backbone
  Vector backbone: lentiGuide-Puro
  Backbone manufacturer: Zhang Lab (Addgene plasmid # 52963)
  Vector type: Mammalian Expression, Lentiviral, CRISPR
  Selectable markers: Puromycin
Growth in bacteria
  Bacterial resistance: Ampicillin, 100 μg/mL
  Growth temperature: 37°C
  Growth strain: DH5alpha
  Copy number: High Copy
Gene/Insert
  Gene/Insert name: JAK1 (alt names: JAK1; NM_002227.2)
  gRNA/shRNA sequence: CCGGAAGTAGCCATCTACCA
  Species: H. sapiens (human)
  Entrez Gene: JAK1 (a.k.a. AIIDE, JAK1A, JAK1B, JTK3)
  Promoter: hU6
  Cloning method: Unknown
  Sequencing primers: 5′ U6-F; 3′ pS2-R
Terms and licenses: Academic/Nonprofit Terms; Industry Terms: Not Available to Industry
Depositor comments: The gRNA was designed to target the following Genbank reference sequence(s): NM_002227.2. Note that this plasmid does NOT contain Cas9. It should be used in conjunction with lentiCas9-Blast (Addgene #52962) or otherwise with cell lines already expressing Cas9. Browse the full kinome gRNA library at http://www.addgene.org/pooled-library/broadgpp-human-kinome/ or visit http://www.broadinstitute.org/rnai/public/ for detailed protocols and information.
How to cite: JAK1 gRNA (BRDN0001144778) was a gift from John Doench & David Root (Addgene plasmid # 76393 ; http://n2t.net/addgene:76393 ; RRID:Addgene_76393)
