[The description below was written by a language model from this plasmid's Addgene catalogue record and pLannotate feature annotations shown in this document.]
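Description:
JAK1 gRNA (BRDN0001144778) is a third-generation lentiviral guide RNA plasmid built on the lentiGuide-Puro backbone and designed to target the human JAK1 gene, with the guide designed against a RefSeq JAK1 transcript. It is propagated in E. coli as a high-copy plasmid through a ColE1/pUC-type origin and selected with ampicillin via the β-lactamase gene. The backbone also carries an f1 origin, an SV40 origin and poly(A) signal, and remnants of a lac/T3/T7 cloning region.

The lentiviral transfer cassette begins with an RSV promoter fused to a truncated HIV-1 5' LTR, which makes genomic RNA production independent of Tat. This is followed by the Ψ packaging signal with a gag fragment, and the Rev response element for nuclear export of the unspliced genome. It ends in a ΔU3 self-inactivating 3' LTR. Within this unit, a human U6 RNA polymerase III promoter drives the JAK1-specific spacer joined to the Streptococcus pyogenes Cas9 guide scaffold. A cPPT/CTS element lies downstream of it. A separate EF-1α core promoter with its intron A expresses puromycin N-acetyltransferase for selection of transduced mammalian cells, and a WPRE enhances transcript expression.

The plasmid does not encode Cas9, so it is meant to be used with a separate Cas9 lentivector or in cells that already express Cas9. There it directs cleavage at JAK1 for knockout studies. It corresponds to an individual guide from a human kinome gRNA collection associated with work on optimised sgRNA design.
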