Features (pLannotate 1.2.2; 29 found; start..end, strand, type, name):
     14..80      +  CDS            small t antigen (fragment): SV40 (simian virus 40) small t antigen
    106..317     +  promoter       EF-1α core promoter: core promoter for human elongation factor EF-1α
    318..1256    +  intron         EF-1α intron A: intron upstream of the start codon of human EF-1α
   1278..1877    +  CDS            PuroR (fragment): puromycin N-acetyltransferase; pac from Streptomyces; confers resistance to puromycin
   1893..2481    +  misc_feature   WPRE: woodchuck hepatitis virus posttranscriptional regulatory element
   2532..2551    +  misc_feature   cPPT/CTS (fragment): central polypurine tract and central termination sequence of HIV-1
   2553..2786    +  LTR            3' LTR (ΔU3): self-inactivating 3' long terminal repeat (LTR) from HIV-1
   2864..2985    +  polyA_signal   SV40 poly(A) signal: SV40 polyadenylation signal
   3025..3160    +  rep_origin     SV40 ori: SV40 origin of replication
   3181..3199    -  promoter       T7 promoter: promoter for bacteriophage T7 RNA polymerase
   3207..3362    +  CDS            lacZα (fragment): LacZα fragment of β-galactosidase; lacZ fragment
   3367..3795    +  rep_origin     f1 ori (sequence partly withheld): f1 bacteriophage origin of replication; arrow indicates direction of (+) strand synthesis
   3848..3952    +  promoter       AmpR promoter: bla
   3953..4813    +  CDS            AmpR: β-lactamase; bla; confers resistance to ampicillin, carbenicillin, and related antibiotics
   4984..5572    +  rep_origin     ori: high-copy-number ColE1/pMB1/pBR322/pUC origin of replication
   5755..5847    +  CDS            lacI (fragment): lac repressor; lacI; The lac repressor binds to the lac operator to inhibit transcription in E. coli. This inhibition can be relieved by adding lactose or isopropyl-β-D-thiogalactopyranoside (IPTG).
   5860..5881    +  protein_bind   CAP binding site: CAP binding activates transcription in the presence of cAMP. E. coli catabolite activator protein
   5896..5926    +  promoter       lac promoter: promoter for the E. coli lac operon
   5934..5950    +  protein_bind   lac operator: The lac repressor binds to the lac operator to inhibit transcription in E. coli. This inhibition can be relieved by adding lactose or isopropyl-β-D-thiogalactopyranoside (IPTG). lac repressor encoded by lacI
   5995..6013    +  promoter       T3 promoter: promoter for bacteriophage T3 RNA polymerase
   6041..6267    +  promoter       RSV promoter: Rous sarcoma virus enhancer/promoter
   6268..6448    +  LTR            5' LTR (truncated): truncated 5' long terminal repeat (LTR) from HIV-1
   6495..6620    +  misc_feature   HIV-1 Ψ: packaging signal of human immunodeficiency virus type 1
   6604..6967    +  CDS            HIV-1 gag (fragment): gag protein from human immunodeficiency virus 1; gag
   7113..7346    +  misc_feature   RRE: The Rev response element (RRE) of HIV-1 allows for Rev-dependent mRNA export from the nucleus to the cytoplasm.
   7723..7749    +  CDS            Rev (fragment): human immunodeficiency virus 1 (HIV-1) Rev protein; rev; enhances nuclear export of unspliced and incompletely spliced viral mRNAs
   7753..7993    +  promoter       U6 promoter: RNA polymerase III promoter for human U6 snRNA
   8023..8098    +  misc_RNA       gRNA scaffold: guide RNA scaffold for the Streptococcus pyogenes CRISPR/Cas9 system
   8154..8271    +  misc_feature   cPPT/CTS: central polypurine tract and central termination sequence of HIV-1
>Addgene plasmid #76393 | JAK1 gRNA (BRDN0001144778) | addgene full sequence | sequence record 185752 | Addgene Assembled Sequence
CCCGGGTGCAAAGATGGATAAAGTTTTAAACAGAGAGGAATCTTTGCAGCTAATGGACCTTCTAGGTCTT
GAAAGGAGTGGGAATTGGCTCCGGTGCCCGTCAGTGGGCAGAGCGCACATCGCCCACAGTCCCCGAGAAG
TTGGGGGGAGGGGTCGGCAATTGATCCGGTGCCTAGAGAAGGTGGCGCGGGGTAAACTGGGAAAGTGATG
TCGTGTACTGGCTCCGCCTTTTTCCCGAGGGTGGGGGAGAACCGTATATAAGTGCAGTAGTCGCCGTGAA
CGTTCTTTTTCGCAACGGGTTTGCCGCCAGAACACAGGTAAGTGCCGTGTGTGGTTCCCGCGGGCCTGGC
CTCTTTACGGGTTATGGCCCTTGCGTGCCTTGAATTACTTCCACCTGGCTGCAGTACGTGATTCTTGATC
CCGAGCTTCGGGTTGGAAGTGGGTGGGAGAGTTCGAGGCCTTGCGCTTAAGGAGCCCCTTCGCCTCGTGC
TTGAGTTGAGGCCTGGCCTGGGCGCTGGGGCCGCCGCGTGCGAATCTGGTGGCACCTTCGCGCCTGTCTC
GCTGCTTTCGATAAGTCTCTAGCCATTTAAAATTTTTGATGACCTGCTGCGACGCTTTTTTTCTGGCAAG
ATAGTCTTGTAAATGCGGGCCAAGATCTGCACACTGGTATTTCGGTTTTTGGGGCCGCGGGCGGCGACGG
GGCCCGTGCGTCCCAGCGCACATGTTCGGCGAGGCGGGGCCTGCGAGCGCGGCCACCGAGAATCGGACGG
GGGTAGTCTCAAGCTGGCCGGCCTGCTCTGGTGCCTGGCCTCGCGCCGCCGTGTATCGCCCCGCCCTGGG
CGGCAAGGCTGGCCCGGTCGGCACCAGTTGCGTGAGCGGAAAGATGGCCGCTTCCCGGCCCTGCTGCAGG
GAGCTCAAAATGGAGGACGCGGCGCTCGGGAGAGCGGGCGGGTGAGTCACCCACACAAAGGAAAAGGGCC
TTTCCGTCCTCAGCCGTCGCTTCATGTGACTCCACGGAGTACCGGGCGCCGTCCAGGCACCTCGATTAGT
TCTCGAGCTTTTGGAGTACGTCGTCTTTAGGTTGGGGGGAGGGGTTTTATGCGATGGAGTTTCCCCACAC
TGAGTGGGTGGAGACTGAAGTTAGGCCAGCTTGGCACTTGATGTAATTCTCCTTGGAATTTGCCCTTTTT
GAGTTTGGATCTTGGTTCATTCTCAAGCCTCAGACAGTGGTTCAAAGTTTTTTTCTTCCATTTCAGGTGT
CGTGACGTACGGCCACCATGACCGAGTACAAGCCCACGGTGCGCCTCGCCACCCGCGACGACGTCCCCAG
GGCCGTACGCACCCTCGCCGCCGCGTTCGCCGACTACCCCGCCACGCGCCACACCGTCGATCCGGACCGC
CACATCGAGCGGGTCACCGAGCTGCAAGAACTCTTCCTCACGCGCGTCGGGCTCGACATCGGCAAGGTGT
GGGTCGCGGACGACGGCGCCGCCGTGGCGGTCTGGACCACGCCGGAGAGCGTCGAAGCGGGGGCGGTGTT
CGCCGAGATCGGCCCGCGCATGGCCGAGTTGAGCGGTTCCCGGCTGGCCGCGCAGCAACAGATGGAAGGC
CTCCTGGCGCCGCACCGGCCCAAGGAGCCCGCGTGGTTCCTGGCCACCGTCGGAGTCTCGCCCGACCACC
AGGGCAAGGGTCTGGGCAGCGCCGTCGTGCTCCCCGGAGTGGAGGCGGCCGAGCGCGCCGGGGTGCCCGC
CTTCCTGGAGACCTCCGCGCCCCGCAACCTCCCCTTCTACGAGCGGCTCGGCTTCACCGTCACCGCCGAC
GTCGAGGTGCCCGAAGGACCGCGCACCTGGTGCATGACCCGCAAGCCCGGTGCCTGAACGCGTTAAGTCG
ACAATCAACCTCTGGATTACAAAATTTGTGAAAGATTGACTGGTATTCTTAACTATGTTGCTCCTTTTAC
GCTATGTGGATACGCTGCTTTAATGCCTTTGTATCATGCTATTGCTTCCCGTATGGCTTTCATTTTCTCC
TCCTTGTATAAATCCTGGTTGCTGTCTCTTTATGAGGAGTTGTGGCCCGTTGTCAGGCAACGTGGCGTGG
TGTGCACTGTGTTTGCTGACGCAACCCCCACTGGTTGGGGCATTGCCACCACCTGTCAGCTCCTTTCCGG
GACTTTCGCTTTCCCCCTCCCTATTGCCACGGCGGAACTCATCGCCGCCTGCCTTGCCCGCTGCTGGACA
GGGGCTCGGCTGTTGGGCACTGACAATTCCGTGGTGTTGTCGGGGAAATCATCGTCCTTTCCTTGGCTGC
TCGCCTGTGTTGCCACCTGGATTCTGCGCGGGACGTCCTTCTGCTACGTCCCTTCGGCCCTCAATCCAGC
GGACCTTCCTTCCCGCGGCCTGCTGCCGGCTCTGCGGCCTCTTCCGCGTCTTCGCCTTCGCCCTCAGACG
AGTCGGATCTCCCTTTGGGCCGCCTCCCCGCGTCGACTTTAAGACCAATGACTTACAAGGCAGCTGTAGA
TCTTAGCCACTTTTTAAAAGAAAAGGGGGGACTGGAAGGGCTAATTCACTCCCAACGAAGACAAGATCTG
CTTTTTGCTTGTACTGGGTCTCTCTGGTTAGACCAGATCTGAGCCTGGGAGCTCTCTGGCTAACTAGGGA
ACCCACTGCTTAAGCCTCAATAAAGCTTGCCTTGAGTGCTTCAAGTAGTGTGTGCCCGTCTGTTGTGTGA
CTCTGGTAACTAGAGATCCCTCAGACCCTTTTAGTCAGTGTGGAAAATCTCTAGCAGTACGTATAGTAGT
TCATGTCATCTTATTATTCAGTATTTATAACTTGCAAAGAAATGAATATCAGAGAGTGAGAGGAACTTGT
TTATTGCAGCTTATAATGGTTACAAATAAAGCAATAGCATCACAAATTTCACAAATAAAGCATTTTTTTC
ACTGCATTCTAGTTGTGGTTTGTCCAAACTCATCAATGTATCTTATCATGTCTGGCTCTAGCTATCCCGC
CCCTAACTCCGCCCATCCCGCCCCTAACTCCGCCCAGTTCCGCCCATTCTCCGCCCCATGGCTGACTAAT
TTTTTTTATTTATGCAGAGGCCGAGGCCGCCTCGGCCTCTGAGCTATTCCAGAAGTAGTGAGGAGGCTTT
TTTGGAGGCCTAGGGACGTACCCAATTCGCCCTATAGTGAGTCGTATTACGCGCGCTCACTGGCCGTCGT
TTTACAACGTCGTGACTGGGAAAACCCTGGCGTTACCCAACTTAATCGCCTTGCAGCACATCCCCCTTTC
GCCAGCTGGCGTAATAGCGAAGAGGCCCGCACCGATCGCCCTTCCCAACAGTTGCGCAGCCTGAATGGCG
AATGGG
[124 nt withheld, positions 3367-3490]
C
[91 nt withheld, positions 3492-3582]
A
[49 nt withheld, positions 3584-3632]
CCTTTGACGTTGGAGTCCACGTTCTTT
[37 nt withheld, positions 3660-3696]
ACCCTATCTCGGTCTATTCTTTTGATTTATAAGGGATTTTGCCGATTTCGGCCTATTGGTTAAAAAATGA
GCTGATTTAACAAAAATTTAACGCGAATTTTAACAAAATATTAACGCTTACAATTTAGGTGGCACTTTTC
GGGGAAATGTGCGCGGAACCCCTATTTGTTTATTTTTCTAAATACATTCAAATATGTATCCGCTCATGAG
ACAATAACCCTGATAAATGCTTCAATAATATTGAAAAAGGAAGAGTATGAGTATTCAACATTTCCGTGTC
GCCCTTATTCCCTTTTTTGCGGCATTTTGCCTTCCTGTTTTTGCTCACCCAGAAACGCTGGTGAAAGTAA
AAGATGCTGAAGATCAGTTGGGTGCACGAGTGGGTTACATCGAACTGGATCTCAACAGCGGTAAGATCCT
TGAGAGTTTTCGCCCCGAAGAACGTTTTCCAATGATGAGCACTTTTAAAGTTCTGCTATGTGGCGCGGTA
TTATCCCGTATTGACGCCGGGCAAGAGCAACTCGGTCGCCGCATACACTATTCTCAGAATGACTTGGTTG
AGTACTCACCAGTCACAGAAAAGCATCTTACGGATGGCATGACAGTAAGAGAATTATGCAGTGCTGCCAT
AACCATGAGTGATAACACTGCGGCCAACTTACTTCTGACAACGATCGGAGGACCGAAGGAGCTAACCGCT
TTTTTGCACAACATGGGGGATCATGTAACTCGCCTTGATCGTTGGGAACCGGAGCTGAATGAAGCCATAC
CAAACGACGAGCGTGACACCACGATGCCTGTAGCAATGGCAACAACGTTGCGCAAACTATTAACTGGCGA
ACTACTTACTCTAGCTTCCCGGCAACAATTAATAGACTGGATGGAGGCGGATAAAGTTGCAGGACCACTT
CTGCGCTCGGCCCTTCCGGCTGGCTGGTTTATTGCTGATAAATCTGGAGCCGGTGAGCGTGGGTCTCGCG
GTATCATTGCAGCACTGGGGCCAGATGGTAAGCCCTCCCGTATCGTAGTTATCTACACGACGGGGAGTCA
GGCAACTATGGATGAACGAAATAGACAGATCGCTGAGATAGGTGCCTCACTGATTAAGCATTGGTAACTG
TCAGACCAAGTTTACTCATATATACTTTAGATTGATTTAAAACTTCATTTTTAATTTAAAAGGATCTAGG
TGAAGATCCTTTTTGATAATCTCATGACCAAAATCCCTTAACGTGAGTTTTCGTTCCACTGAGCGTCAGA
CCCCGTAGAAAAGATCAAAGGATCTTCTTGAGATCCTTTTTTTCTGCGCGTAATCTGCTGCTTGCAAACA
AAAAAACCACCGCTACCAGCGGTGGTTTGTTTGCCGGATCAAGAGCTACCAACTCTTTTTCCGAAGGTAA
CTGGCTTCAGCAGAGCGCAGATACCAAATACTGTTCTTCTAGTGTAGCCGTAGTTAGGCCACCACTTCAA
GAACTCTGTAGCACCGCCTACATACCTCGCTCTGCTAATCCTGTTACCAGTGGCTGCTGCCAGTGGCGAT
AAGTCGTGTCTTACCGGGTTGGACTCAAGACGATAGTTACCGGATAAGGCGCAGCGGTCGGGCTGAACGG
GGGGTTCGTGCACACAGCCCAGCTTGGAGCGAACGACCTACACCGAACTGAGATACCTACAGCGTGAGCT
ATGAGAAAGCGCCACGCTTCCCGAAGGGAGAAAGGCGGACAGGTATCCGGTAAGCGGCAGGGTCGGAACA
GGAGAGCGCACGAGGGAGCTTCCAGGGGGAAACGCCTGGTATCTTTATAGTCCTGTCGGGTTTCGCCACC
TCTGACTTGAGCGTCGATTTTTGTGATGCTCGTCAGGGGGGCGGAGCCTATGGAAAAACGCCAGCAACGC
GGCCTTTTTACGGTTCCTGGCCTTTTGCTGGCCTTTTGCTCACATGTTCTTTCCTGCGTTATCCCCTGAT
TCTGTGGATAACCGTATTACCGCCTTTGAGTGAGCTGATACCGCTCGCCGCAGCCGAACGACCGAGCGCA
GCGAGTCAGTGAGCGAGGAAGCGGAAGAGCGCCCAATACGCAAACCGCCTCTCCCCGCGCGTTGGCCGAT
TCATTAATGCAGCTGGCACGACAGGTTTCCCGACTGGAAAGCGGGCAGTGAGCGCAACGCAATTAATGTG
AGTTAGCTCACTCATTAGGCACCCCAGGCTTTACACTTTATGCTTCCGGCTCGTATGTTGTGTGGAATTG
TGAGCGGATAACAATTTCACACAGGAAACAGCTATGACCATGATTACGCCAAGCGCGCAATTAACCCTCA
CTAAAGGGAACAAAAGCTGGAGCTGCAAGCTTAATGTAGTCTTATGCAATACTCTTGTAGTCTTGCAACA
TGGTAACGATGAGTTAGCAACATGCCTTACAAGGAGAGAAAAAGCACCGTGCATGCCGATTGGTGGAAGT
AAGGTGGTACGATCGTGCCTTATTAGGAAGGCAACAGACGGGTCTGACATGGATTGGACGAACCACTGAA
TTGCCGCATTGCAGAGATATTGTATTTAAGTGCCTAGCTCGATACATAAACGGGTCTCTCTGGTTAGACC
AGATCTGAGCCTGGGAGCTCTCTGGCTAACTAGGGAACCCACTGCTTAAGCCTCAATAAAGCTTGCCTTG
AGTGCTTCAAGTAGTGTGTGCCCGTCTGTTGTGTGACTCTGGTAACTAGAGATCCCTCAGACCCTTTTAG
TCAGTGTGGAAAATCTCTAGCAGTGGCGCCCGAACAGGGACTTGAAAGCGAAAGGGAAACCAGAGGAGCT
CTCTCGACGCAGGACTCGGCTTGCTGAAGCGCGCACGGCAAGAGGCGAGGGGCGGCGACTGGTGAGTACG
CCAAAAATTTTGACTAGCGGAGGCTAGAAGGAGAGAGATGGGTGCGAGAGCGTCAGTATTAAGCGGGGGA
GAATTAGATCGCGATGGGAAAAAATTCGGTTAAGGCCAGGGGGAAAGAAAAAATATAAATTAAAACATAT
AGTATGGGCAAGCAGGGAGCTAGAACGATTCGCAGTTAATCCTGGCCTGTTAGAAACATCAGAAGGCTGT
AGACAAATACTGGGACAGCTACAACCATCCCTTCAGACAGGATCAGAAGAACTTAGATCATTATATAATA
CAGTAGCAACCCTCTATTGTGTGCATCAAAGGATAGAGATAAAAGACACCAAGGAAGCTTTAGACAAGAT
AGAGGAAGAGCAAAACAAAAGTAAGACCACCGCACAGCAAGCGGCCGCTGATCTTCAGACCTGGAGGAGG
AGATATGAGGGACAATTGGAGAAGTGAATTATATAAATATAAAGTAGTAAAAATTGAACCATTAGGAGTA
GCACCCACCAAGGCAAAGAGAAGAGTGGTGCAGAGAGAAAAAAGAGCAGTGGGAATAGGAGCTTTGTTCC
TTGGGTTCTTGGGAGCAGCAGGAAGCACTATGGGCGCAGCGTCAATGACGCTGACGGTACAGGCCAGACA
ATTATTGTCTGGTATAGTGCAGCAGCAGAACAATTTGCTGAGGGCTATTGAGGCGCAACAGCATCTGTTG
CAACTCACAGTCTGGGGCATCAAGCAGCTCCAGGCAAGAATCCTGGCTGTGGAAAGATACCTAAAGGATC
AACAGCTCCTGGGGATTTGGGGTTGCTCTGGAAAACTCATTTGCACCACTGCTGTGCCTTGGAATGCTAG
TTGGAGTAATAAATCTCTGGAACAGATTTGGAATCACACGACCTGGATGGAGTGGGACAGAGAAATTAAC
AATTACACAAGCTTAATACACTCCTTAATTGAAGAATCGCAAAACCAGCAAGAAAAGAATGAACAAGAAT
TATTGGAATTAGATAAATGGGCAAGTTTGTGGAATTGGTTTAACATAACAAATTGGCTGTGGTATATAAA
ATTATTCATAATGATAGTAGGAGGCTTGGTAGGTTTAAGAATAGTTTTTGCTGTACTTTCTATAGTGAAT
AGAGTTAGGCAGGGATATTCACCATTATCGTTTCAGACCCACCTCCCAACCCCGAGGGGACCCAGAGAGG
GCCTATTTCCCATGATTCCTTCATATTTGCATATACGATACAAGGCTGTTAGAGAGATAATTAGAATTAA
TTTGACTGTAAACACAAAGATATTAGTACAAAATACGTGACGTAGAAAGTAATAATTTCTTGGGTAGTTT
GCAGTTTTAAAATTATGTTTTAAAATGGACTATCATATGCTTACCGTAACTTGAAAGTATTTCGATTTCT
TGGCTTTATATATCTTGTGGAAAGGACGAAACACCGCCGGAAGTAGCCATCTACCAGTTTTAGAGCTAGA
AATAGCAAGTTAAAATAAGGCTAGTCCGTTATCAACTTGAAAAAGTGGCACCGAGTCGGTGCTTTTTTAA
GCTTGGCGTAACTAGATCTTGAGACAAATGGCAGTATTCATCCACAATTTTAAAAGAAAAGGGGGGATTG
GGGGGTACAGTGCAGGGGAAAGAATAGTAGACATAATAGCAACAGACATACAAACTAAAGAATTACAAAA
ACAAATTACAAAAATTCAAAATTTTCGGGTTTATTACAGGGACAGCAGAGATCCACTTTGGCGCCGGCTC
GAGGGGG
