>Addgene plasmid #76393 | JAK1 gRNA (BRDN0001144778) | depositor partial sequence | sequence record 143853 | Target Sequence
CCGGAAGTAGCCATCTACCA
