>Addgene plasmid #76393 | JAK1 gRNA (BRDN0001144778) | addgene partial sequence | sequence record 185751 | hU6-F
GTAGAAAGTAATAATTTCTTGGGTAGTTTGCAGTTTTAAAATTATGTTTTAAAATGGACTATCATATGCT
TACCGTAACTTGAAAGTATTTCGATTTCTTGGCTTTATATATCTTGTGGAAAGGACGAAACACCGCCGGA
AGTAGCCATCTACCAGTTTTAGAGCTAGAAATAGCAAGTTAAAATAAGGCTAGTCCGTTATCAACTTGAA
AAAGTGGCACCGAGTCGGTGCTTTTTTAAGCTTGGCGTAACTAGATCTTGAGACAAATGGCAGTATTCAT
CCACAATTTTAAAAGAAAAGGGGGGATTGGGGGGTACAGTGCAGGGGAAAGAATAGTAGACATAATAGCA
ACAGACATACAAACTAAAGAATTACAAAAACAAATTACAAAAATTCAAAATTTTCGGGTTTATTACAGGG
ACAGCAGAGATCCACTTTGGCGCCGGCTCGAGGGGGCCCGGGTGCAAAGATGGATAAAGTTTTAAACAGA
GAGGAATCTTTGCAGCTAATGGACCTTCTAGGTCTTGAAAGGAGTGGGAATTGGCTCCGGTGCCCGTCAG
TGGGCAGAGC
